Addgene plasmid #177887: pFastBacHT (His10-4xFRB-SNAP-Lck G2A)
Purpose: Baculo expression of decahistidine tag fused to 4xFRB, 1xSNAP tag and human Lck G2A
Depositing lab: Ron Vale. Depositing organization: University of California, San Francisco (UCSF). Publication: In vitro membrane reconstitution of the T-cell receptor proximal signaling network. Hui E, Vale RD. Nat Struct Mol Biol. 2014 Feb;21(2):133-42. doi: 10.1038/nsmb.2762. Epub 2014 Jan 26. PubMed 24463463.
Backbone
  Vector backbone: pFastBacHT
  Vector type: Insect Expression
Growth in bacteria
  Bacterial resistance: Ampicillin, 100 μg/mL
  Growth temperature: 37°C
  Growth strain: DH5alpha
  Copy number: High Copy
Gene/Insert
  Gene/Insert name: Lck
  Species: H. sapiens (human)
  Mutation: G2A
  Entrez Gene: LCK (a.k.a. IMD22, LSK, YT16, p56lck, pp58lck)
  Promoter: Polyhedrin
  Tag / fusion protein: 10xHis-TEV-4xFRB-SNAP tag (N terminal on insert)
  Cloning method: Restriction Enzyme; 5′ cloning site unknown (unknown if destroyed)
  Sequencing primers: 5′ GGATTATTCATACCGTCCCA; 3′ CAAATGTGGTATGGCTGATT
Terms and licenses: Academic/Nonprofit Terms; Industry Terms: Not Available to Industry
How to cite: pFastBacHT (His10-4xFRB-SNAP-Lck G2A) was a gift from Ron Vale (Addgene plasmid # 177887 ; http://n2t.net/addgene:177887 ; RRID:Addgene_177887)
