[The description below was written by a language model from this plasmid's Addgene catalogue record and pLannotate feature annotations shown in this document.]
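Description:
pFastBacHT (His10-4xFRB-SNAP-Lck G2A) is an 8,255 nt baculovirus donor (transfer) plasmid for insect-cell expression of a multi-domain fusion of human Lck. It is maintained in E. coli through a high-copy ColE1/pUC-type origin with ampicillin selection (AmpR under its bla promoter), and also carries an f1 origin. As in other Bac-to-Bac style vectors, the expression cassette sits between the Tn7R and Tn7L ends of a mini-Tn7 element together with a gentamicin resistance gene driven by the Pc integron promoter. This allows the whole segment to be transposed into a bacmid in a suitable E. coli host and transposants to be selected, yielding recombinant baculovirus DNA for transfecting insect cells.

Within the mini-Tn7, the polyhedrin promoter from Autographa californica drives a single open reading frame terminated by an SV40 polyadenylation signal. The catalogue describes an N-terminal decahistidine tag; the automated annotation labels this feature as 8xHis, probably a shorter match within the longer tag. It is followed by a TEV protease site, four tandem FRB domains, a SNAP-tag and then Lck carrying the G2A mutation. The annotation matches the FRB repeats to the T2098L variant (FRB*), which the catalogue entry does not mention. Changing glycine 2 removes the residue normally N-myristoylated in Lck, although it is in any case internal to this fusion. The polyhistidine tag allows nickel-affinity purification and could also tether the protein to nickel-chelating lipids. The FRB repeats provide rapamycin- or rapalog-dependent binding sites for FKBP fusions, and SNAP allows covalent labelling with benzylguanine dyes. The associated publication concerns in vitro membrane reconstitution of T-cell receptor proximal signalling, consistent with use for producing purified recombinant kinase.
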