Features (pLannotate 1.2.2; 22 found; start..end, strand, type, name):
      2..456     +  rep_origin     f1 ori (sequence partly withheld): f1 bacteriophage origin of replication; arrow indicates direction of (+) strand synthesis
    482..586     +  promoter       AmpR promoter: bla
    587..1447    +  CDS            AmpR: β-lactamase; bla; confers resistance to ampicillin, carbenicillin, and related antibiotics
   1618..2206    +  rep_origin     ori: high-copy-number ColE1/pMB1/pBR322/pUC origin of replication
   2392..2443    -  misc_feature   bom (fragment): basis of mobility region from pBR322
   2511..2735    -  mobile_element Tn7R: mini-Tn7 element (right end of the Tn7 transposon) Tn7
   2802..3335    -  CDS            GmR: gentamycin acetyltransferase; aacC1; confers resistance to gentamycin
   3505..3533    -  promoter       Pc promoter: intI1 (promoter lies within the coding sequence); class 1 integron promoter
   3511..3858    -  CDS            YPR2_ECOLX (fragment): Protein predicted: Swiss-Prot protein existence level 4. From Escherichia coli.
   3885..3976    +  promoter       polyhedrin promoter: polh from Autographa californica; promoter for the baculovirus polyhedrin gene
   4046..4069    +  CDS            8xHis: 8xHis affinity tag
   4094..4114    +  CDS            TEV site: tobacco etch virus (TEV) protease recognition and cleavage site
   4163..4441    +  CDS            FRB*: T2098L mutant of FKBP-rapamycin binding domain of human FRAP binds synthetic ligands such as AP21967
   4484..4762    +  CDS            FRB*: T2098L mutant of FKBP-rapamycin binding domain of human FRAP binds synthetic ligands such as AP21967
   4805..5083    +  CDS            FRB*: T2098L mutant of FKBP-rapamycin binding domain of human FRAP binds synthetic ligands such as AP21967
   5126..5404    +  CDS            FRB*: T2098L mutant of FKBP-rapamycin binding domain of human FRAP binds synthetic ligands such as AP21967
   5447..5992    +  CDS            SNAP-tag®: human O6-alkylguanine-DNA-alkyltransferase variant that forms covalent bonds with benzylguanine derivatives optimized for bacterial expression
   6038..7558    +  CDS            LCK: LCK_HUMAN - Experimental evidence at protein level: Swiss-Prot protein existence level 1. Non-receptor tyrosine-protein kinase that plays an essential role in the selection and maturation of developing T-cells in the thymus and in the function of mature T-cells. Plays a key role in T- cell antigen receptor (TCR)-linked signal transduction pathways. Constitutively associated with the cytoplasmic portions of the CD4 and CD8 surface receptors. Association of the TCR with a peptide antigen- bound MHC complex facilitates the interaction of CD4 and CD8 with MHC class II and class I molecules, respec
   7639..7722    +  CDS            large T antigen (fragment): large T antigen from SV40 (simian virus 40)
   7745..7879    +  polyA_signal   SV40 poly(A) signal: SV40 polyadenylation signal
   7908..8073    -  mobile_element Tn7L: mini-Tn7 element (left end of the Tn7 transposon) Tn7
   8236..8252    +  CDS            lacZα (fragment): LacZα fragment of β-galactosidase; lacZ fragment
>Addgene plasmid #177887 | pFastBacHT (His10-4xFRB-SNAP-Lck G2A) | addgene full sequence | sequence record 350569 | Addgene NGS Result
G
[124 nt withheld, positions 2-125]
C
[91 nt withheld, positions 127-217]
A
[49 nt withheld, positions 219-267]
CCTTTGACGTTGGAGTCCACGTTCTT
[37 nt withheld, positions 294-330]
ACCCTATCTCGGTCTATTCTTTTGATTTATAAGGGATTTTGCCGATTTCGGCCTATTGGTTAAAAAATGA
GCTGATTTAACAAAAATTTAACGCGAATTTTAACAAAATATTAACGCTTACAATTTAGGTGGCACTTTTC
GGGGAAATGTGCGCGGAACCCCTATTTGTTTATTTTTCTAAATACATTCAAATATGTATCCGCTCATGAG
ACAATAACCCTGATAAATGCTTCAATAATATTGAAAAAGGAAGAGTATGAGTATTCAACATTTCCGTGTC
GCCCTTATTCCCTTTTTTGCGGCATTTTGCCTTCCTGTTTTTGCTCACCCAGAAACGCTGGTGAAAGTAA
AAGATGCTGAAGATCAGTTGGGTGCACGAGTGGGTTACATCGAACTGGATCTCAACAGCGGTAAGATCCT
TGAGAGTTTTCGCCCCGAAGAACGTTTTCCAATGATGAGCACTTTTAAAGTTCTGCTATGTGGCGCGGTA
TTATCCCGTATTGACGCCGGGCAAGAGCAACTCGGTCGCCGCATACACTATTCTCAGAATGACTTGGTTG
AGTACTCACCAGTCACAGAAAAGCATCTTACGGATGGCATGACAGTAAGAGAATTATGCAGTGCTGCCAT
AACCATGAGTGATAACACTGCGGCCAACTTACTTCTGACAACGATCGGAGGACCGAAGGAGCTAACCGCT
TTTTTGCACAACATGGGGGATCATGTAACTCGCCTTGATCGTTGGGAACCGGAGCTGAATGAAGCCATAC
CAAACGACGAGCGTGACACCACGATGCCTGTAGCAATGGCAACAACGTTGCGCAAACTATTAACTGGCGA
ACTACTTACTCTAGCTTCCCGGCAACAATTAATAGACTGGATGGAGGCGGATAAAGTTGCAGGACCACTT
CTGCGCTCGGCCCTTCCGGCTGGCTGGTTTATTGCTGATAAATCTGGAGCCGGTGAGCGTGGGTCTCGCG
GTATCATTGCAGCACTGGGGCCAGATGGTAAGCCCTCCCGTATCGTAGTTATCTACACGACGGGGAGTCA
GGCAACTATGGATGAACGAAATAGACAGATCGCTGAGATAGGTGCCTCACTGATTAAGCATTGGTAACTG
TCAGACCAAGTTTACTCATATATACTTTAGATTGATTTAAAACTTCATTTTTAATTTAAAAGGATCTAGG
TGAAGATCCTTTTTGATAATCTCATGACCAAAATCCCTTAACGTGAGTTTTCGTTCCACTGAGCGTCAGA
CCCCGTAGAAAAGATCAAAGGATCTTCTTGAGATCCTTTTTTTCTGCGCGTAATCTGCTGCTTGCAAACA
AAAAAACCACCGCTACCAGCGGTGGTTTGTTTGCCGGATCAAGAGCTACCAACTCTTTTTCCGAAGGTAA
CTGGCTTCAGCAGAGCGCAGATACCAAATACTGTTCTTCTAGTGTAGCCGTAGTTAGGCCACCACTTCAA
GAACTCTGTAGCACCGCCTACATACCTCGCTCTGCTAATCCTGTTACCAGTGGCTGCTGCCAGTGGCGAT
AAGTCGTGTCTTACCGGGTTGGACTCAAGACGATAGTTACCGGATAAGGCGCAGCGGTCGGGCTGAACGG
GGGGTTCGTGCACACAGCCCAGCTTGGAGCGAACGACCTACACCGAACTGAGATACCTACAGCGTGAGCT
ATGAGAAAGCGCCACGCTTCCCGAAGGGAGAAAGGCGGACAGGTATCCGGTAAGCGGCAGGGTCGGAACA
GGAGAGCGCACGAGGGAGCTTCCAGGGGGAAACGCCTGGTATCTTTATAGTCCTGTCGGGTTTCGCCACC
TCTGACTTGAGCGTCGATTTTTGTGATGCTCGTCAGGGGGGCGGAGCCTATGGAAAAACGCCAGCAACGC
GGCCTTTTTACGGTTCCTGGCCTTTTGCTGGCCTTTTGCTCACATGTTCTTTCCTGCGTTATCCCCTGAT
TCTGTGGATAACCGTATTACCGCCTTTGAGTGAGCTGATACCGCTCGCCGCAGCCGAACGACCGAGCGCA
GCGAGTCAGTGAGCGAGGAAGCGGAAGAGCGCCTGATGTGGTATTTTCTCCTTACGCATCTGTGCGGTAT
TTCACACCGCATAGACCAGCCGCGTAACCTGGCAAAATCGGTTACGGTTGAGTAATAAATGGATGCCCTG
CGTAAGCGGGTGTGGGCGGACAATAAAGTCTTAAACTGAACAAAATAGATCTAAACTATGACAATAAAGT
CTTAAACTAGACAGAATAGTTGTAAACTGAAATCAGTCCAGTTATGCTGTGAAAAAGCATACTGGACTTT
TGTTATGGCTAAAGCAAACTCTTCATTTTCTGAAGTGCAAATTGCCCGTCGTATTAAAGAGGGGCGTGGC
CAAGGGCATGGTAAAGACTATATTCGCGGCGTTGTGACAATTTACCGAACAACTCCGCGGCCGGGAAGCC
GATCTCGGCTTGAACGAATTGTTAGGTGGCGGTACTTGGGTCGATATCAAAGTGCATCACTTCTTCCCGT
ATGCCCAACTTTGTATAGAGAGCCACTGCGGGATCGTCACCGTAATCTGCTTGCACGTAGATCACATAAG
CACCAAGCGCGTTGGCCTCATGCTTGAGGAGATTGATGAGCGCGGTGGCAATGCCCTGCCTCCGGTGCTC
GCCGGAGACTGCGAGATCATAGATATAGATCTCACTACGCGGCTGCTCAAACTTGGGCAGAACGTAAGCC
GCGAGAGCGCCAACAACCGCTTCTTGGTCGAAGGCAGCAAGCGCGATGAATGTCTTACTACGGAGCAAGT
TCCCGAGGTAATCGGAGTCCGGCTGATGTTGGGAGTAGGTGGCTACGTCTCCGAACTCACGACCGAAAAG
ATCAAGAGCAGCCCGCATGGATTTGACTTGGTCAGGGCCGAGCCTACATGTGCGAATGATGCCCATACTT
GAGCCACCTAACTTTGTTTTAGGGCGACTGCCCTGCTGCGTAACATCGTTGCTGCTCCATAACATCAAAC
ATCGACCCACGGCGTAACGCGCTTGCTGCTTGGATGCCCGAGGCATAGACTGTACAAAAAAACAGTCATA
ACAAGCCATGAAAACCGCCACTGCGCCGTTACCACCGCTGCGTTCGGTCAAGGTTCTGGACCAGTTGCGT
GAGCGCATACGCTACTTGCATTACAGTTTACGAACCGAACAGGCTTATGTCAACTGGGTTCGTGCCTTCA
TCCGTTTCCACGGTGTGCGTCACCCGGCAACCTTGGGCAGCAGCGAAGTCGAGGCATTTCTGTCCTGGCT
GGCGAACGAGCGCAAGGTTTCGGTCTCCACGCATCGTCAGGCATTGGCGGCCTTGCTGTTCTTCTACGGC
AAGGTGCTGTGCACGGATCTGCCCTGGCTTCAGGAGATCGGAAGACCTCGGCCGTCGCGGCGCTTGCCGG
TGGTGCTGACCCCGGATGAAGTGGTTCGCATCCTCGGTTTTCTGGAAGGCGAGCATCGTTTGTTCGCCCA
GGACTCTAGCTATAGTTCTAGTGGTTGGCTACGTATACTCCGGAATATTAATAGATCATGGAGATAATTA
AAATGATAACCATCTCGCAAATAAATAAGTATTTTACTGTTTTCGTAACAGTTTTGTAATAAAAAAACCT
ATAAATATTCCGGATTATTCATACCGTCCCACCATCGGGCGCGGATCTCGGTCCGAAACCATGTCGTACT
ACCATCACCATCACCATCACCATCACCATCACGATTACGATATCCCAACGACCGAAAACCGGTATTTTCA
GGGCGCCATGGGATCCGGAATTCAAAGGCCTACGTCGACGAGCTCAACTAGAATCCTCTGGCATGAGATG
TGGCATGAAGGCCTGGAAGAGGCATCTCGTTTGTACTTTGGGGAAAGGAACGTGAAAGGCATGTTTGAGG
TGCTGGAGCCCTTGCATGCTATGATGGAACGGGGCCCCCAGACTCTGAAGGAAACATCCTTTAATCAGGC
CTATGGTCGAGATTTAATGGAGGCCCAAGAGTGGTGCAGGAAGTACATGAAATCAGGGAATGTCAAGGAC
CTCCTCCAAGCCTGGGACCTCTATTATCATGTGTTCCGACGAATCTCAAAGGGTAGCGGTAGCGGTAGCG
GTGGAGGTGGAAGCAGCACTAGAATCCTCTGGCATGAGATGTGGCATGAAGGCCTGGAAGAGGCATCTCG
TTTGTACTTTGGGGAAAGGAACGTGAAAGGCATGTTTGAGGTGCTGGAGCCCTTGCATGCTATGATGGAA
CGGGGCCCCCAGACTCTGAAGGAAACATCCTTTAATCAGGCCTATGGTCGAGATTTAATGGAGGCCCAAG
AGTGGTGCAGGAAGTACATGAAATCAGGGAATGTCAAGGACCTCCTCCAAGCCTGGGACCTCTATTATCA
TGTGTTCCGACGAATCTCAAAGGGTAGCGGTAGCGGTAGCGGTGGAGGTGGAAGCAGCACTAGAATCCTC
TGGCATGAGATGTGGCATGAAGGCCTGGAAGAGGCATCTCGTTTGTACTTTGGGGAAAGGAACGTGAAAG
GCATGTTTGAGGTGCTGGAGCCCTTGCATGCTATGATGGAACGGGGCCCCCAGACTCTGAAGGAAACATC
CTTTAATCAGGCCTATGGTCGAGATTTAATGGAGGCCCAAGAGTGGTGCAGGAAGTACATGAAATCAGGG
AATGTCAAGGACCTCCTCCAAGCCTGGGACCTCTATTATCATGTGTTCCGACGAATCTCAAAGGGTAGCG
GTAGCGGTAGCGGTGGAGGTGGAAGCAGCACTAGAATCCTCTGGCATGAGATGTGGCATGAAGGCCTGGA
AGAGGCATCTCGTTTGTACTTTGGGGAAAGGAACGTGAAAGGCATGTTTGAGGTGCTGGAGCCCTTGCAT
GCTATGATGGAACGGGGCCCCCAGACTCTGAAGGAAACATCCTTTAATCAGGCCTATGGTCGAGATTTAA
TGGAGGCCCAAGAGTGGTGCAGGAAGTACATGAAATCAGGGAATGTCAAGGACCTCCTCCAAGCCTGGGA
CCTCTATTATCATGTGTTCCGACGAATCTCAAAGGGTAGCGGTAGCGGTAGCGGTGGAGGTGGAAGCAGC
ACTAGAATGGACAAAGATTGCGAAATGAAACGTACCACCCTGGATAGCCCGCTGGGCAAACTGGAACTGA
GCGGCTGCGAACAGGGCCTGCATGAAATTAAACTGCTGGGTAAAGGCACCAGCGCGGCCGATGCGGTTGA
AGTTCCGGCCCCGGCCGCCGTGCTGGGTGGTCCGGAACCGCTGATGCAGGCGACCGCGTGGCTGAACGCG
TATTTTCATCAGCCGGAAGCGATTGAAGAATTTCCGGTTCCGGCGCTGCATCATCCGGTGTTTCAGCAGG
AGAGCTTTACCCGTCAGGTGCTGTGGAAACTGCTGAAAGTGGTTAAATTTGGCGAAGTGATTAGCTATCA
GCAGCTGGCGGCCCTGGCGGGTAATCCGGCGGCCACCGCCGCCGTTAAAACCGCGCTGAGCGGTAACCCG
GTGCCGATTCTGATTCCGTGCCATCGTGTGGTTAGCTCTAGCGGTGCGGTTGGCGGTTATGAAGGTGGTC
TGGCGGTGAAAGAGTGGCTGCTGGCCCATGAAGGTCATCGTCTGGGTAAACCGGGTCTGGGAGGTAGCGG
TAGCGGTAGCGGTGGAGGTGGAAGCAGCACTAGAGCCTGTGGCTGCAGCTCACACCCGGAAGATGACTGG
ATGGAAAACATCGATGTGTGTGAGAACTGCCATTATCCCATAGTCCCACTGGATGGCAAGGGCACGCTGC
TCATCCGAAATGGCTCTGAGGTGCGGGACCCACTGGTTACCTACGAAGGCTCCAATCCGCCGGCTTCCCC
ACTGCAAGACAACCTGGTTATCGCTCTGCACAGCTATGAGCCCTCTCACGACGGAGATCTGGGCTTTGAG
AAGGGGGAACAGCTCCGCATCCTGGAGCAGAGCGGCGAGTGGTGGAAGGCGCAGTCCCTGACCACGGGCC
AGGAAGGCTTCATCCCCTTCAATTTTGTGGCCAAAGCGAACAGCCTGGAGCCCGAACCCTGGTTCTTCAA
GAACCTGAGCCGCAAGGACGCGGAGCGGCAGCTCCTGGCGCCCGGGAACACTCACGGCTCCTTCCTCATC
CGGGAGAGCGAGAGCACCGCGGGATCGTTTTCACTGTCGGTCCGGGACTTCGACCAGAACCAGGGAGAGG
TGGTGAAACATTACAAGATCCGTAATCTGGACAACGGTGGCTTCTACATCTCCCCTCGAATCACTTTTCC
CGGCCTGCATGAACTGGTCCGCCATTACACCAATGCTTCAGATGGGCTGTGCACACGGTTGAGCCGCCCC
TGCCAGACCCAGAAGCCCCAGAAGCCGTGGTGGGAGGACGAGTGGGAGGTTCCCAGGGAGACGCTGAAGC
TGGTGGAGCGGCTGGGGGCTGGACAGTTCGGGGAGGTGTGGATGGGGTACTACAACGGGCACACGAAGGT
GGCGGTGAAGAGCCTGAAGCAGGGCAGCATGTCCCCGGACGCCTTCCTGGCCGAGGCCAACCTCATGAAG
CAGCTGCAACACCAGCGGCTGGTTCGGCTCTACGCTGTGGTCACCCAGGAGCCCATCTACATCATCACTG
AATACATGGAGAATGGGAGTCTAGTGGATTTTCTCAAGACCCCTTCAGGCATCAAGTTGACCATCAACAA
ACTCCTGGACATGGCAGCCCAAATTGCAGAAGGCATGGCATTCATTGAAGAGCGGAATTATATTCATCGT
GACCTTCGGGCTGCCAACATTCTGGTGTCTGACACCCTGAGCTGCAAGATTGCAGACTTTGGCCTAGCAC
GCCTCATTGAGGACAACGAGTACACAGCCAGGGAGGGGGCCAAGTTTCCCATTAAGTGGACAGCGCCAGA
AGCCATTAACTACGGGACATTCACCATCAAGTCAGATGTGTGGTCTTTTGGCATCCTGCTGACGGAAATT
GTCACCCACGGCCGCATCCCTTACCCAGGGATGACCAACCCGGAGGTGATTCAGAACCTGGAGCGAGGCT
ACCGCATGGTGCGCCCTGACAACTGTCCAGAGGAGCTGTACCAACTCATGAGGCTGTGCTGGAAGGAGCG
CCCAGAGGACCGGCCCACCTTTGACTACCTGCGCAGTGTGCTGGAGGACTTCTTCACGGCCACAGAGGGC
CAGTACCAGCCTCAGCCTTAAACTAGTGCGGCCGCTTTCGAATCTAGAGCCTGCAGTCTCGAGGCATGCG
GTACCAAGCTTGTCGAGAAGTACTAGAGGATCATAATCAGCCATACCACATTTGTAGAGGTTTTACTTGC
TTTAAAAAACCTCCCACACCTCCCCCTGAACCTGAAACATAAAATGAATGCAATTGTTGTTGTTAACTTG
TTTATTGCAGCTTATAATGGTTACAAATAAAGCAATAGCATCACAAATTTCACAAATAAAGCATTTTTTT
CACTGCATTCTAGTTGTGGTTTGTCCAAACTCATCAATGTATCTTATCATGTCTGGATCTGATCACTGCT
TGAGCCTAGGAGATCCGAACCAGATAAGTGAAATCTAGTTCCAAACTATTTTGTCATTTTTAATTTTCGT
ATTAGCTTACGACGCTACACCCAGTTCCCATCTATTTTGTCACTCTTCCCTAAATAATCCTTAAAAACTC
CATTTCCACCCCTCCCAGTTCCCAACTATTTTGTCCGCCCACAGCGGGGCATTTTTCTTCCTGTTATGTT
TTTAATCAAACATCCTGCCAACTCCATGTGACAAACCGTCATCTTCGGCTACTTTTTCTCTGTCACAGAA
TGAAAATTTTTCTGTCATCTCTTCGTTATTAATGTTTGTAATTGACTGAATATCAACGCTTATTTGCAGC
CTGAATGGCGAATGG
